Addgene plasmid #119685: pBMN mCherry-NDP52(C443K)
Purpose: For mammalian expression of UBD mutant NDP52
Depositing lab: Michael Lazarou. Depositing organization: Monash University. Publication: LC3/GABARAPs drive ubiquitin-independent recruitment of Optineurin and NDP52 to amplify mitophagy. Padman BS, Nguyen TN, Uoselis L, Skulsuppaisarn M, Nguyen LK, Lazarou M. Nat Commun. 2019 Jan 24;10(1):408. doi: 10.1038/s41467-019-08335-6. PubMed 30679426.
Backbone
  Vector backbone: pBMN
  Vector type: Mammalian Expression, Retroviral
Growth in bacteria
  Bacterial resistance: Ampicillin, 100 μg/mL
  Growth temperature: 37°C
  Growth strain: NEB Stable
  Copy number: High Copy
Gene/Insert
  Gene/Insert name: NDP52 (alt name: CALCOCO2)
  Species: H. sapiens (human)
  Insert size (bp): 1335
  Mutation: C443K
  Entrez Gene: CALCOCO2 (a.k.a. NDP52)
  Tag / fusion protein: mCherry (N terminal on insert)
  Cloning method: Gibson Cloning
Terms and licenses: Academic/Nonprofit Terms; Industry Terms: Not Available to Industry
How to cite: pBMN mCherry-NDP52(C443K) was a gift from Michael Lazarou (Addgene plasmid # 119685 ; http://n2t.net/addgene:119685 ; RRID:Addgene_119685)
