[The description below was written by a language model from this plasmid's Addgene catalogue record and pLannotate feature annotations shown in this document.]
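Description:
pBMN mCherry-NDP52(C443K) is a Moloney murine leukemia virus-based retroviral vector for expressing a mutant form of the human autophagy receptor NDP52 (CALCOCO2) in mammalian cells. In bacteria it is propagated through a high-copy ColE1/pUC-type origin and selected with ampicillin via the β-lactamase gene and its own promoter. The annotated backbone also carries a short lacI fragment and an IS1 prokaryotic transposable element downstream of the resistance cassette. The IS1 element is not part of the expression unit, and the record does not explain its presence.

The viral portion runs from a 5′ MMLV LTR through the Ψ packaging signal, a truncated gag lacking its start codon, and a pol region containing the splice acceptor, to 3′ LTR sequences. One short segment of the 3′ LTR is annotated as a ΔU3 fragment, adjacent to a longer LTR annotation. No separate internal promoter is annotated, so transcription of the insert is presumably driven from the 5′ LTR. The Ψ and extended gag sequences allow the transcript to be packaged into retroviral particles when viral proteins are supplied in trans by a packaging cell line, giving stable integration in transduced cells. No mammalian selection marker is annotated.

The payload is mCherry joined through a short multiple-cloning-site-derived linker to the 1,335 bp NDP52 coding sequence, producing an N-terminally red-tagged fusion protein. The C443K substitution is described as a ubiquitin-binding domain mutation. The construct therefore suits imaging of NDP52 localisation when ubiquitin binding is impaired, in line with the associated work on ubiquitin-independent, LC3/GABARAP-driven receptor recruitment during mitophagy.
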