Features (pLannotate 1.2.2; 14 found; start..end, strand, type, name):
    228..819     +  LTR            LTR: long terminal repeat from Moloney murine leukemia virus
    882..1239    +  misc_feature   MMLV Ψ: packaging signal of Moloney murine leukemia virus (MMLV)
   1304..1720    +  CDS            gag (truncated): truncated Moloney murine leukemia virus (MMLV) gag gene lacking the start codon
   1730..2104    +  misc_feature   pol region: Moloney murine leukemia virus (MMLV) pol region containing the splice acceptor site
   2113..2820    +  CDS            mCherry: mCherry is a basic (constitutively fluorescent) red fluorescent protein published in 2004, derived from Discosoma sp.. It is reported to be a very rapidly-maturing monomer with low acid sensitivity.
   2821..2848    +  misc_feature   MCS (fragment): multiple cloning site
   2851..4185    +  CDS            CALCOCO2: CACO2_HUMAN - Also known as NDP52 From Homo sapiens (Human).
   4260..4381    +  LTR            3' LTR (ΔU3) (fragment): self-inactivating 3' long terminal repeat (LTR) from Moloney murine leukemia virus
   4382..4851    +  LTR            LTR: long terminal repeat from Moloney murine leukemia virus
   4917..4969    -  CDS            lacI (fragment): lac repressor; lacI; The lac repressor binds to the lac operator to inhibit transcription in E. coli. This inhibition can be relieved by adding lactose or isopropyl-β-D-thiogalactopyranoside (IPTG).
   5152..5740    -  rep_origin     ori: high-copy-number ColE1/pMB1/pBR322/pUC origin of replication
   5904..6764    -  CDS            AmpR: β-lactamase; bla; confers resistance to ampicillin, carbenicillin, and related antibiotics
   6765..6869    -  promoter       AmpR promoter: bla
   7014..7781    -  mobile_element IS1: prokaryotic transposable element IS1
>Addgene plasmid #119685 | pBMN mCherry-NDP52(C443K) | addgene full sequence | sequence record 232953 | Addgene NGS Result
CAATGTGCATGAATGCTGCAATATTCCTGTTACCAAAGCTAGTATAAATAAAAATAGATAAACGTGGAAA
TTACTTAGAGTTTCTGTCATTAACGTTTCCTTCCTCAGTTGACAACATAAATGCGCTGCTGAGAAGCCAG
TTTGCATCTGTCAGGATCAATTTCCCATTATGCCAGTCATATTAATTACTAGTCAATTAGTTGATTTTTA
TTTTTGACATATACATGTGAAAGACCCCACCTGTAGGTTTGGCAAGCTAGCTTAAGTAACGCCATTTTGC
AAGGCATGGAAAAATACATAACTGAGAATAGAAAAGTTCAGATCAAGGTCAGGAACAGATGGAACAGCTG
AATATGGGCCAAACAGGATATCTGTGGTAAGCAGTTCCTGCCCCGGCTCAGGGCCAAGAACAGATGGAAC
AGCTGAATATGGGCCAAACAGGATATCTGTGGTAAGCAGTTCCTGCCCCGGCTCAGGGCCAAGAACAGAT
GGTCCCCAGATGCGGTCCAGCCCTCAGCAGTTTCTAGAGAACCATCAGATGTTTCCAGGGTGCCCCAAGG
ACCTGAAATGACCCTGTGCCTTATTTGAACTAACCAATCAGTTCGCTTCTCGCTTCTGTTCGCGCGCTTC
TGCTCCCCGAGCTCAATAAAAGAGCCCACAACCCCTCACTCGGCGCGCCAGTCCTCCGATTGACTGAGTC
GCCCGGGTACCCGTGTATCCAATAAACCCTCTTGCAGTTGCATCCGACTTGTGGTCTCGCTGTTCCTTGG
GAGGGTCTCCTCTGAGTGATTGACTACCCGTCAGCGGGGGTCTTTCATTTGGGGGCTCGTCCGGGATCGG
GAGACCCCTGCCCAGGGACCACCGACCCACCACCGGGAGGTAAGCTGGCCAGCAACTTATCTGTGTCTGT
CCGATTGTCTAGTGTCTATGACTGATTTTATGCGCCTGCGTCGGTACTAGTTAGCTAACTAGCTCTGTAT
CTGGCGGACCCGTGGTGGAACTGACGAGTTCGGAACACCCGGCCGCAACCCTGGGAGACGTCCCAGGGAC
TTCGGGGGCCGTTTTTGTGGCCCGACCTGAGTCCAAAAATCCCGATCGTTTTGGACTCTTTGGTGCACCC
CCCTTAGAGGAGGGATATGTGGTTCTGGTAGGAGACGAGAACCTAAAACAGTTCCCGCCTCCGTCTGAAT
TTTTGCTTTCGGTTTGGGACCGAAGCCGCGCCGCGCGTCTTGTCTGCTGCAGCATCGTTCTGTGTTGTCT
CTGTCTGACTGTGTTTCTGTATTTGTCTGAAAATATGGGCCCGGGCCAGACTGTTACCACTCCCTTAAGT
TTGACCTTAGGTCACTGGAAAGATGTCGAGCGGATCGCTCACAACCAGTCGGTAGATGTCAAGAAGAGAC
GTTGGGTTACCTTCTGCTCTGCAGAATGGCCAACCTTTAACGTCGGATGGCCGCGAGACGGCACCTTTAA
CCGAGACCTCATCACCCAGGTTAAGATCAAGGTCTTTTCACCTGGCCCGCATGGACACCCAGACCAGGTC
CCCTACATCGTGACCTGGGAAGCCTTGGCTTTTGACCCCCCTCCCTGGGTCAAGCCCTTTGTACACCCTA
AGCCTCCGCCTCCTCTTCCTCCATCCGCCCCGTCTCTCCCCCTTGAACCTCCTCGTTCGACCCCGCCTCG
ATCCTCCCTTTATCCAGCCCTCACTCCTTCTCTAGGCGCCCCCATATGGCCATATGAGATCTTATATGGG
GCACCCCCGCCCCTTGTAAACTTCCCTGACCCTGACATGACAAGAGTTACTAACAGCCCCTCTCTCCAAG
CTCACTTACAGGCTCTCTACTTAGTCCAGCACGAAGTCTGGAGACCTCTGGCGGCAGCCTACCAAGAACA
ACTGGACCGACCGGTGGTACCTCACCCTTACCGAGTCGGCGACACAGTGTGGGTCCGCCGACACCAGACT
AAGAACCTAGAACCTCGCTGGAAAGGACCTTACACAGTCCTGCTGACCACCCCCACCGCCCTCAAAGTAG
ACGGCATCGCAGCTTGGATACACGCCGCCCACGTGAAGGCTGCCGACCCCGGGGGTGGACCATCCTCTAG
ACTGCCGCCACCATGGTGAGCAAGGGCGAGGAGGATAACATGGCCATCATCAAGGAGTTCATGCGCTTCA
AGGTGCACATGGAGGGCTCCGTGAACGGCCACGAGTTCGAGATCGAGGGCGAGGGCGAGGGCCGCCCCTA
CGAGGGCACCCAGACCGCCAAGCTGAAGGTGACCAAGGGTGGCCCCCTGCCCTTCGCCTGGGACATCCTG
TCCCCTCAGTTCATGTACGGCTCCAAGGCCTACGTGAAGCACCCCGCCGACATCCCCGACTACTTGAAGC
TGTCCTTCCCCGAGGGCTTCAAGTGGGAGCGCGTGATGAACTTCGAGGACGGCGGCGTGGTGACCGTGAC
CCAGGACTCCTCCCTGCAGGACGGCGAGTTCATCTACAAGGTGAAGCTGCGCGGCACCAACTTCCCCTCC
GACGGCCCCGTAATGCAGAAGAAGACCATGGGCTGGGAGGCCTCCTCCGAGCGGATGTACCCCGAGGACG
GCGCCCTGAAGGGCGAGATCAAGCAGAGGCTGAAGCTGAAGGACGGCGGCCACTACGACGCTGAGGTCAA
GACCACCTACAAGGCCAAGAAGCCCGTGCAGCTGCCCGGCGCCTACAACGTCAACATCAAGTTGGACATC
ACCTCCCACAACGAGGACTACACCATCGTGGAACAGTACGAACGCGCCGAGGGCCGCCACTCCACCGGCG
GCATGGACGAGCTGTACAAGTCCGGACTCAGATCTCGAGCTCAAGCTTGGGAGGAGACCATCAAAGATCC
CCCCACATCAGCTGTCTTGCTGGATCACTGTCATTTCTCTCAGGTCATCTTTAACAGTGTGGAGAAGTTC
TACATCCCTGGAGGGGACGTCACATGTCATTATACCTTCACCCAGCATTTCATCCCTCGTCGAAAGGATT
GGATTGGCATCTTTAGAGTGGGGTGGAAGACAACCCGTGAGTATTACACCTTCATGTGGGTTACTTTGCC
CATTGACCTAAACAACAAATCAGCTAAACAGCAGGAAGTCCAATTCAAAGCTTACTACCTGCCCAAGGAT
GATGAGTATTACCAGTTCTGCTATGTGGATGAGGATGGTGTGGTCCGGGGAGCAAGTATTCCTTTCCAAT
TCCGTCCAGAAAATGAGGAAGACATCCTGGTTGTTACCACTCAGGGAGAGGTGGAAGAGATTGAGCAGCA
CAACAAGGAGCTTTGCAAAGAAAACCAGGAGCTGAAGGACAGCTGTATCAGCCTCCAGAAGCAGAACTCA
GACATGCAGGCTGAGCTCCAAAAGAAGCAGGAGGAGCTAGAAACCCTACAGAGCATCAATAAGAAGTTGG
AACTGAAAGTGAAAGAACAGAAGGACTATTGGGAGACAGAGCTGCTTCAACTGAAAGAACAAAACCAGAA
GATGTCCTCAGAAAATGAGAAGATGGGAATCAGAGTGGATCAGCTTCAGGCCCAGCTGTCAACTCAAGAG
AAAGAAATGGAGAAGCTTGTTCAGGGAGATCAAGATAAGACAGAGCAGTTAGAGCAGCTGAAAAAGGAAA
ATGACCACCTCTTTCTCAGTTTAGCTGAACAGAGGAAGGACCAGAAGAAGCTCGAGCAGACAGTGGAGCA
AATGAAGCAGAATGAAACTACTGCAATGAAGAAACAACAGGAATTAATGGATGAAAACTTTGACCTGTCA
AAAAGACTGAGTGAGAACGAAATTATATGTAATGCTCTGCAGAGACAGAAAGAGAGATTGGAAGGAGAAA
ATGATCTTTTGAAGAGGGAGAACAGCAGATTGCTCAGTTACATGGGTCTGGATTTTAATTCTTTGCCGTA
TCAAGTACCTACTTCAGATGAAGGAGGCGCAAGACAAAATCCAGGACTTGCCTATGGAAACCCATATTCT
GGTATCCAAGAAAGTTCTTCCCCCAGCCCGCTCTCCATCAAGAAATGCCCTATCTGCAAAGCAGATGATA
TTTGTGATCACACCTTGGAGCAACAGCAGATGCAGCCCCTTTGTTTCAATTGTCCAATTTGTGACAAGAT
CTTCCCAGCTACAGAGAAGCAGATCTTTGAAGACCACGTGTTCAAACACTCTCTCTGAGGATCCACCGGA
TCTAGATAACTGATCACGATAAAATAAAAGATTTTATTTAGTCTCCAGAAAAAGGGGGGAATGAAAGACC
CCACCTGTAGGTTTGGCAAGCTAGCTTAAGTAACGCCATTTTGCAAGGCATGGAAAAATACATAACTGAG
AATAGAGAAGTTCAGATCAAGGTCAGGAACAGATGGAACAGCTGAATATGGGCCAAACAGGATATCTGTG
GTAAGCAGTTCCTGCCCCGGCTCAGGGCCAAGAACAGATGGAACAGCTGAATATGGGCCAAACAGGATAT
CTGTGGTAAGCAGTTCCTGCCCCGGCTCAGGGCCAAGAACAGATGGTCCCCAGATGCGGTCCAGCCCTCA
GCAGTTTCTAGAGAACCATCAGATGTTTCCAGGGTGCCCCAAGGACCTGAAATGACCCTGTGCCTTATTT
GAACTAACCAATCAGTTCGCTTCTCGCTTCTGTTCGCGCGCTTCTGCTCCCCGAGCTCAATAAAAGAGCC
CACAACCCCTCACTCGGGGCGCCAGTCCTCCGATTGACTGAGTCGCCCGGGTACCCGTGTATCCAATAAA
CCCTCTTGCAGTTGCATCCGACTTGTGGTCTCGCTGTTCCTTGGGAGGGTCTCCTCTGAGTGATTGACTA
CCCGTCAGCGGGGGTCTTTCACATGCAGCATGTATCAAAATTAATTTGGTTTTTTTTCTTAAGTATTTAC
ATTAAATGGCCATAGTTGCATTAATGAATCGGCCAACGCGCGGGGAGAGGCGGTTTGCGTATTGGGCGCT
CTTCCGCTTCCTCGCTCACTGACTCGCTGCGCTCGGTCGTTCGGCTGCGGCGAGCGGTATCAGCTCACTC
AAAGGCGGTAATACGGTTATCCACAGAATCAGGGGATAACGCAGGAAAGAACATGTGAGCAAAAGGCCAG
CAAAAGGCCAGGAACCGTAAAAAGGCCGCGTTGCTGGCGTTTTTCCATAGGCTCCGCCCCCCTGACGAGC
ATCACAAAAATCGACGCTCAAGTCAGAGGTGGCGAAACCCGACAGGACTATAAAGATACCAGGCGTTTCC
CCCTGGAAGCTCCCTCGTGCGCTCTCCTGTTCCGACCCTGCCGCTTACCGGATACCTGTCCGCCTTTCTC
CCTTCGGGAAGCGTGGCGCTTTCTCATAGCTCACGCTGTAGGTATCTCAGTTCGGTGTAGGTCGTTCGCT
CCAAGCTGGGCTGTGTGCACGAACCCCCCGTTCAGCCCGACCGCTGCGCCTTATCCGGTAACTATCGTCT
TGAGTCCAACCCGGTAAGACACGACTTATCGCCACTGGCAGCAGCCACTGGTAACAGGATTAGCAGAGCG
AGGTATGTAGGCGGTGCTACAGAGTTCTTGAAGTGGTGGCCTAACTACGGCTACACTAGAAGAACAGTAT
TTGGTATCTGCGCTCTGCTGAAGCCAGTTACCTTCGGAAAAAGAGTTGGTAGCTCTTGATCCGGCAAACA
AACCACCGCTGGTAGCGGTGGTTTTTTTGTTTGCAAGCAGCAGATTACGCGCAGAAAAAAAGGATCTCAA
GAAGATCCTTTGATCTTTTCTACGGGGTCTGACGCTCAGTGGAACGAAAACTCACGTTAAGGGATTTTGG
TCATGAGATTATCAAAAAGGATCTTCACCTAGATCCTTTTGCGGCCGGCCGCAAATCAATCTAAAGTATA
TATGAGTAAACTTGGTCTGACAGTTACCAATGCTTAATCAGTGAGGCACCTATCTCAGCGATCTGTCTAT
TTCGTTCATCCATAGTTGCCTGACTCCCCGTCGTGTAGATAACTACGATACGGGAGGGCTTACCATCTGG
CCCCAGTGCTGCAATGATACCGCGAGACCCACGCTCACCGGCTCCAGATTTATCAGCAATAAACCAGCCA
GCCGGAAGGGCCGAGCGCAGAAGTGGTCCTGCAACTTTATCCGCCTCCATCCAGTCTATTAATTGTTGCC
GGGAAGCTAGAGTAAGTAGTTCGCCAGTTAATAGTTTGCGCAACGTTGTTGCCATTGCTACAGGCATCGT
GGTGTCACGCTCGTCGTTTGGTATGGCTTCATTCAGCTCCGGTTCCCAACGATCAAGGCGAGTTACATGA
TCCCCCATGTTGTGCAAAAAAGCGGTTAGCTCCTTCGGTCCTCCGATCGTTGTCAGAAGTAAGTTGGCCG
CAGTGTTATCACTCATGGTTATGGCAGCACTGCATAATTCTCTTACTGTCATGCCATCCGTAAGATGCTT
TTCTGTGACTGGTGAGTACTCAACCAAGTCATTCTGAGAATAGTGTATGCGGCGACCGAGTTGCTCTTGC
CCGGCGTCAATACGGGATAATACCGCGCCACATAGCAGAACTTTAAAAGTGCTCATCATTGGAAAACGTT
CTTCGGGGCGAAAACTCTCAAGGATCTTACCGCTGTTGAGATCCAGTTCGATGTAACCCACTCGTGCACC
CAACTGATCTTCAGCATCTTTTACTTTCACCAGCGTTTCTGGGTGAGCAAAAACAGGAAGGCAAAATGCC
GCAAAAAAGGGAATAAGGGCGACACGGAAATGTTGAATACTCATACTCTTCCTTTTTCAATATTATTGAA
GCATTTATCAGGGTTATTGTCTCATGAGCGGATACATATTTGAATGTATTTAGAAAAATAAACAAATAGG
GGTTCCGCGCACATTTCCCCGAAAAGTGCCACCAGCTTTGCTCTTAGGAGTTTCCTAATACATCCCAAAC
TCAAATATATAAAGCATTTGACTTGTTCTATGCCCTAGGGGGCGGGGGGAAGCTAAGCCAGCTTTTTTTA
ACATTTAAAATGTGGTAATGACTCCAACTTATTGATAGTGTTTTATGTTCAGATAATGCCCGATGACTTT
GTCATGCAGCTCCACCGATTTTGAGAACGACAGCGACTTCCGTCCCAGCCGTGCCAGGTGCTGCCTCAGA
TTCAGGTTATGCCGCTCAATTCGCTGCGTATATCGCTTGCTGATTACGTGCAGCTTTCCCTTCAGGCGGG
ATTCATACAGCGGCCAGCCATCCGTCATCCATATCACCACGTCAAAGGGTGACAGCAGGCTCATAAGACG
CCCCAGCGTCGCCATAGTGCGTTCACCGAATACGTGCGCAACAACCGTCTTCCGGAGACTGTCATACGCG
TAAAACAGCCAGCGCTGGCGCGATTTAGCCCCGACATAGCCCCACTGTTCGTCCATTTCCGCGCAGACGA
TGACGTCACTGCCCGGCTGTATGCGCGAGGTTACCGACTGCGGCCTGAGTTTTTTAAGTGACGTAAAATC
GTGTTGAGGCCAACGCCCATAATGCGGGCTGTTGCCCGGCATCCAACGCCATTCATGGCCATATCAATGA
TTTTCTGGTGCGTACCGGGTTGAGAAGCGGTGTAAGTGAACTGCAGTTGCCATGTTTTACGGCAGTGAGA
GCAGAGATAGCGCTGATGTCCGGCGGTGCTTTTGCCGTTACGCACCACCCCGTCAGTAGCTGAACAGGAG
GGACAGCTGATAGAAACAGAAGCCACTGGAGCACCTCAAAAACACCATCATACACTAAATCAGTAAGTTG
GCAGCATCACCTTAAAATGTTAATTCCATTTTAAATGCACAGATGTTTTTATTTCATAAGGGTTT
